>Addgene plasmid #57892 | mKO2-Rab5a-7 | depositor partial sequence | sequence record 89043 | insert sequence
ACGTCAGATCCGCTAGCGCTACCGGTCGCCACCATGGTGAGTGTGATTAAACCAGAGATGAAGATGAGGT
ACTACATGGACGGCTCCGTCAATGGGCATGAGTTCACAATTGAAGGTGAAGGCACAGGCAGACCTTACGA
GGGACATCAAGAGATGACACTACGCGTCACAATGGCCGAGGGCGGGCCAATGCCTTTCGCGTTTGACTTA
GTGTCACACGTGTTCTGTTACGGCCACAGAGTATTTACTAAATATCCAGAAGAGATACCAGACTATTTCA
AACAAGCATTTCCTGAAGGCCTGTCATGGGAAAGGTCGTTGGAGTTCGAAGATGGTGGGTCCGCTTCAGT
CAGTGCGCATATAAGCCTTAGAGGAAACACCTTCTACCACAAATCCAAATTTACTGGGGTTAACTTTCCT
GCCGATGGTCCTATCATGCAAAACCAAAGTGTTGATTGGGAGCCATCAACCGAGAAAATTACTGCCAGCG
ACGGAGTTCTGAAGGGTGATGTTACGATGTACCTAAAACTTGAAGGAGGCGGCAATCACAAATGCCAAAT
GAAGACTACTTACAAGGCGGCAAAAGAGATTCTTGAAATGCCAGGAGACCATTACATCGGCCATCGCCTC
GTCAGGAAAACCGAAGGCAACATTACTGAGCAGGTAGAAGATGCAGTAGCTCATAGCTCCGGACTCAGAT
CTCGAGCCATGGCTAGTCGAGGCGCAACAAGACCCAACGGGCCAAATACTGGAAATAAAATATGCCAGTT
CAAACTAGTACTTCTGGGAGAGTCTGCTGTTGGCAAATCAAGCCTAGTGCTTCGTTTTGTGAAGGGCCAA
TTTCATGAATTTCAAGAGAGTACCATAGGGGCTGCTTTTCTAACCCAAACTGTGTGTCTTGATGATACAA
CAGTAAAGTTTGAAATATGGGATACAGCTGGTCAAGAACGATACCATAGCTTAGCACCAATGTACTACAG
AGGAGCACAAGCAGCCATAGTTGTATATGATATCACAAATGAGGAGTCCTTTGCCAGAGCCAAAAACTGG
GTTAAAGAACTTCAGAGGCAAGCCAGTCCTAACATTGTAATAGCTTTATCAGGAAACAAGGCTGATCTTG
CAAATAAAAGAGCTGTCGATTTCCAGGAAGCACAGTCCTATGCAGATGACAACAGTTTATTATTCATGGA
GACATCAGCTAAAACATCGATGAATGTAAATGAAATATTCATGGCAATAGCTAAAAAGTTGCCAAAGAAC
GAACCACAGAATCCAGGAGCAAATTCTGCCAGAGGAAGAGGAGTAGACCTTACTGAACCCACGCAGCCAA
CCAGGAATCAGTGTTGTAGTAACTAAGGATCCACCGGATCTAGATAACTGATCATAATCAGCCATACCAC
ATT
