>Addgene plasmid #57892 | mKO2-Rab5a-7 | addgene partial sequence | sequence record 133118 | CMV-F 5'-CGCAAATGGGCGGTAGGCGTG-3'
ACCGTCAGATCCGCTAGCGCTACCGGTCGCCACCATGGTGAGTGTGATTAAACCAGAGATGAAGATGAGG
TACTACATGGACGGCTCCGTCAATGGGCATGAGTTCACAATTGAAGGTGAAGGCACAGGCAGACCTTACG
AGGGACATCAAGAGATGACACTACGCGTCACAATGGCCGAGGGCGGGCCAATGCCTTTCGCGTTTGACTT
AGTGTCACACGTGTTCTGTTACGGCCACAGAGTATTTACTAAATATCCAGAAGAGATACCAGACTATTTC
AAACAAGCATTTCCTGAAGGCCTGTCATGGGAAAGGTCGTTGGAGTTCGAAGATGGTGGGTCCGCTTCAG
TCAGTGCGCATATAAGCCTTAGAGGAAACACCTTCTACCACAAATCCAAATTTACTGGGGTTAACTTTCC
TGCCGATGGTCCTATCATGCAAAACCAAAGTGTTGATTGGGAGCCATCAACCGAGAAAATTACTGCCAGC
GACGGAGTTCTGAAGGGTGATGTTACGATGTACCTAAAACTTGAAGGAGGCGGCAATCACAAATGCCAAA
TGAAGACTACTTACAAGGCGGCAAAAGAGATTCTTGAAATGCCAGGAGACCATTACATCGGCCATCGCCT
CGTCAGGAAAACCGAAGGCAACATTACTGAGCAGGTAGAAGATGCAGTAGCTCATAGCTCCGGACTCAGA
TCTCGAGCCATGGCTAGTCGAGGCGCAACAAGACCCAACGGGCCAAATACTGGAAATAAAATATGCCAGT
TCAAACTAGTACTTCTGGGAGAGTCTGCTG
