[The description below was written by a language model from this plasmid's Addgene catalogue record.]
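Description:
mKO2-Rab5a-7 is a mammalian expression plasmid that produces the small GTPase Rab5a fused to the orange fluorescent protein mKO2 (monomeric Kusabira Orange 2). It is built on an mKO2 fluorescent-protein backbone of about 4.75 kb without the insert. It is maintained in E. coli as a high-copy plasmid under kanamycin selection. For mammalian cells the record lists a neomycin resistance marker, so transfected cells can be selected with G418 to obtain stable lines. No feature table is provided, so the replication origins and the exact arrangement of the marker cassette are not documented here.

The fusion is driven by the CMV promoter, a strong constitutive promoter in most mammalian cell types. The listed reverse sequencing primer implies an SV40 polyadenylation signal downstream. The insert is identified by an alternative name corresponding to a RefSeq Rab5a transcript accession, but the record does not state the species explicitly. The plasmid name suggests that mKO2 lies at the N-terminus of Rab5a with a short linker, possibly of seven residues, but the record confirms neither the orientation nor the linker, and the cloning method is given as unknown.

The stated purpose is localization of a Ras-family GTPase, with fluorescence excitation at 551 nm and emission at 565 nm. Rab5a is generally known to associate with early endosomes, so a construct of this kind is typically used as a live-cell imaging marker for that compartment and for endocytic trafficking. Its orange emission also allows it to be combined with green or far-red probes in multicolour experiments.
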