Addgene plasmid #57892: mKO2-Rab5a-7
Purpose: Localization: Ras GTPase, Excitation: 551, Emission: 565
Depositing lab: Michael Davidson. Depositing organization: Florida State University, Tallahassee.
Backbone
  Vector backbone: mKO2
  Backbone size w/o insert (bp): 4750
  Vector type: Mammalian Expression
  Selectable markers: Neomycin (select with G418)
Growth in bacteria
  Bacterial resistance: Kanamycin, 50 μg/mL
  Growth temperature: 37°C
  Growth strain: DH5alpha
  Copy number: High Copy
Gene/Insert
  Gene/Insert name: Rab5a (alt name: NM_004162.4)
  Promoter: CMV
  Tag / fusion protein: mKO2
  Cloning method: Unknown
  Sequencing primers: 5′ CMV-F; 3′ SV40pA-R
Terms and licenses: Academic/Nonprofit Terms; Industry Terms: Not Available to Industry
Depositor comments: . Excitation = 551; Emission = 565
How to cite: mKO2-Rab5a-7 was a gift from Michael Davidson (Addgene plasmid # 57892 ; http://n2t.net/addgene:57892 ; RRID:Addgene_57892)
